Addgene plasmid #85130: pCAG-AMPH1-BAR-mCherry
Purpose: BAR domain of human Amphiphysin1 (amino acids 1-256), C-terminally tagged with mCherry
Depositing lab: Tobias Meyer. Depositing organization: Stanford University. Publication: Engulfed cadherin fingers are polarized junctional structures between collectively migrating endothelial cells. Hayer A, Shao L, Chung M, Joubert LM, Yang HW, Tsai FC, Bisaria A, Betzig E, Meyer T. Nat Cell Biol. 2016 Dec;18(12):1311-1323. doi: 10.1038/ncb3438. Epub 2016 Nov 14. PubMed 27842057.
Backbone
  Vector backbone: pCAGEN
  Backbone size w/o insert (bp): 4798
  Total vector size (bp): 6292
  Vector type: Mammalian Expression
Growth in bacteria
  Bacterial resistance: Ampicillin, 100 μg/mL
  Growth temperature: 37°C
  Growth strain: DH5alpha
  Copy number: High Copy
Gene/Insert
  Gene/Insert name: BAR domain of human Amphiphysin1 (amino acids 1-256), C-terminally tagged with mCherry (alt name: AMPH)
  Species: H. sapiens (human)
  Insert size (bp): 1494
  GenBank ID: NM_001635
  Entrez Gene: AMPH (a.k.a. AMPH1)
  Promoter: CAG
  Tag / fusion protein: mCherry (C terminal on insert)
  Cloning method: Restriction Enzyme; 5′ cloning site EcoRI (not destroyed); 3′ cloning site NotI (not destroyed)
  Sequencing primers: 5′ GTTATTGTGCTGTCTCATC; 3′ ACACCAGCCACCACCTTC
Resource information
  A portion of this plasmid was derived from a plasmid made by: ORFeome v5.1
Terms and licenses: Academic/Nonprofit Terms; Industry Terms: Not Available to Industry
Depositor comments: Compatible with 2nd and 3rd generation lentiviral packaging systems.
How to cite: pCAG-AMPH1-BAR-mCherry was a gift from Tobias Meyer (Addgene plasmid # 85130 ; http://n2t.net/addgene:85130 ; RRID:Addgene_85130)
