[The description below was written by a language model from this plasmid's Addgene catalogue record and pLannotate feature annotations shown in this document.]
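Description:
pCAG-AMPH1-BAR-mCherry is a mammalian expression plasmid of about 6.3 kb built on the pCAGEN backbone. It is maintained in E. coli through a high-copy ColE1/pUC-type origin and selected with ampicillin via the β-lactamase gene and its native promoter. The backbone also carries remnants of lac regulatory sequence and an SV40 origin with an adjacent SV40 polyadenylation signal. The SV40 origin can support episomal replication in cells that express large T antigen. No mammalian selection marker is annotated.

The payload is the N-terminal BAR domain of human Amphiphysin 1 (residues 1–256) fused at its C terminus to the monomeric red fluorescent protein mCherry, cloned between EcoRI and NotI sites that remain intact. The amphiphysin portion derives from an ORFeome clone. The automated annotation labels this segment as a rat Amph fragment, which reflects a homology match, since the catalogue entry gives the species as human. Expression is driven by the strong, broadly active CAG promoter, annotated here as the CMV immediate-early enhancer, the chicken β-actin promoter and a chimeric β-actin/β-globin intron. Transcripts terminate at a rabbit β-globin polyadenylation signal, preceded by a short β-globin-derived fragment.

BAR domains bind and sense curved membranes, so the fusion is suited to use as a live-cell fluorescent reporter of membrane curvature. The associated study concerns junctional structures between collectively migrating endothelial cells. A depositor comment describes compatibility with second- and third-generation lentiviral packaging systems, but the feature table shows no LTRs, packaging signal or other lentiviral elements, so the construct appears to be a plain transfection plasmid.
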