Features (pLannotate 1.2.2; 18 found; start..end, strand, type, name):
      4..383     +  enhancer       CMV enhancer: human cytomegalovirus immediate early enhancer
    386..661     +  promoter       chicken β-actin promoter: No description available
    662..1670    +  intron         chimeric intron: chimera between introns from chicken β-actin and rabbit β-globin
   1725..2528    +  CDS            Amph (fragment): AMPH_RAT - Also known as Amph1. Experimental evidence at protein level: Swiss-Prot protein existence level 1. May participate in mechanisms of regulated exocytosis in synapses and certain endocrine cell types. May control the properties of the membrane associated cytoskeleton (By similarity). From Rattus norvegicus (Rat).
   2508..3215    +  CDS            mCherry: mCherry is a basic (constitutively fluorescent) red fluorescent protein published in 2004, derived from Discosoma sp.. It is reported to be a very rapidly-maturing monomer with low acid sensitivity.
   3239..3310    +  CDS            HBB (fragment): HBB_PONPY - Experimental evidence at transcript level: Swiss-Prot protein existence level 2. Involved in oxygen transport from the lung to the various peripheral tissues. From Pongo pygmaeus (Bornean orangutan).
   3381..3436    +  polyA_signal   β-globin poly(A) signal: rabbit β-globin polyadenylation signal (Gil and Proudfoot, 1987)
   3819..3835    -  protein_bind   lac operator: The lac repressor binds to the lac operator to inhibit transcription in E. coli. This inhibition can be relieved by adding lactose or isopropyl-β-D-thiogalactopyranoside (IPTG). lac repressor encoded by lacI
   3843..3873    -  promoter       lac promoter: promoter for the E. coli lac operon
   3888..3909    -  protein_bind   CAP binding site: CAP binding activates transcription in the presence of cAMP. E. coli catabolite activator protein
   3922..3961    -  CDS            lacI (fragment): lac repressor; lacI; The lac repressor binds to the lac operator to inhibit transcription in E. coli. This inhibition can be relieved by adding lactose or isopropyl-β-D-thiogalactopyranoside (IPTG).
   3968..3990    +  promoter       SV40 promoter (fragment): SV40 enhancer and early promoter
   4014..4149    +  rep_origin     SV40 ori: SV40 origin of replication
   4169..4303    +  polyA_signal   SV40 poly(A) signal: SV40 polyadenylation signal
   4305..4359    -  CDS            lacI (fragment): lac repressor; lacI; The lac repressor binds to the lac operator to inhibit transcription in E. coli. This inhibition can be relieved by adding lactose or isopropyl-β-D-thiogalactopyranoside (IPTG).
   4542..5130    -  rep_origin     ori: high-copy-number ColE1/pMB1/pBR322/pUC origin of replication
   5301..6161    -  CDS            AmpR: β-lactamase; bla; confers resistance to ampicillin, carbenicillin, and related antibiotics
   6162..6266    -  promoter       AmpR promoter: bla
>Addgene plasmid #85130 | pCAG-AMPH1-BAR-mCherry | depositor full sequence | sequence record 166523 | pCAG-AMPH1-BAR-mCherry sequence 6292 bps
GTCGACATTGATTATTGACTAGTTATTAATAGTAATCAATTACGGGGTCATTAGTTCATAGCCCATATAT
GGAGTTCCGCGTTACATAACTTACGGTAAATGGCCCGCCTGGCTGACCGCCCAACGACCCCCGCCCATTG
ACGTCAATAATGACGTATGTTCCCATAGTAACGCCAATAGGGACTTTCCATTGACGTCAATGGGTGGACT
ATTTACGGTAAACTGCCCACTTGGCAGTACATCAAGTGTATCATATGCCAAGTACGCCCCCTATTGACGT
CAATGACGGTAAATGGCCCGCCTGGCATTATGCCCAGTACATGACCTTATGGGACTTTCCTACTTGGCAG
TACATCTACGTATTAGTCATCGCTATTACCATGGGTCGAGGTGAGCCCCACGTTCTGCTTCACTCTCCCC
ATCTCCCCCCCCTCCCCACCCCCAATTTTGTATTTATTTATTTTTTAATTATTTTGTGCAGCGATGGGGG
CGGGGGGGGGGGGGGCGCGCGCCAGGCGGGGCGGGGCGGGGCGAGGGGCGGGGCGGGGCGAGGCGGAGAG
GTGCGGCGGCAGCCAATCAGAGCGGCGCGCTCCGAAAGTTTCCTTTTATGGCGAGGCGGCGGCGGCGGCG
GCCCTATAAAAAGCGAAGCGCGCGGCGGGCGGGAGTCGCTGCGTTGCCTTCGCCCCGTGCCCCGCTCCGC
GCCGCCTCGCGCCGCCCGCCCCGGCTCTGACTGACCGCGTTACTCCCACAGGTGAGCGGGCGGGACGGCC
CTTCTCCTCCGGGCTGTAATTAGCGCTTGGTTTAATGACGGCTCGTTTCTTTTCTGTGGCTGCGTGAAAG
CCTTAAAGGGCTCCGGGAGGGCCCTTTGTGCGGGGGGGAGCGGCTCGGGGGGTGCGTGCGTGTGTGTGTG
CGTGGGGAGCGCCGCGTGCGGCCCGCGCTGCCCGGCGGCTGTGAGCGCTGCGGGCGCGGCGCGGGGCTTT
GTGCGCTCCGCGTGTGCGCGAGGGGAGCGCGGCCGGGGGCGGTGCCCCGCGGTGCGGGGGGGCTGCGAGG
GGAACAAAGGCTGCGTGCGGGGTGTGTGCGTGGGGGGGTGAGCAGGGGGTGTGGGCGCGGCGGTCGGGCT
GTAACCCCCCCCTGCACCCCCCTCCCCGAGTTGCTGAGCACGGCCCGGCTTCGGGTGCGGGGCTCCGTGC
GGGGCGTGGCGCGGGGCTCGCCGTGCCGGGCGGGGGGTGGCGGCAGGTGGGGGTGCCGGGCGGGGCGGGG
CCGCCTCGGGCCGGGGAGGGCTCGGGGGAGGGGCGCGGCGGCCCCGGAGCGCCGGCGGCTGTCGAGGCGC
GGCGAGCCGCAGCCATTGCCTTTTATGGTAATCGTGCGAGAGGGCGCAGGGACTTCCTTTGTCCCAAATC
TGGCGGAGCCGAAATCTGGGAGGCGCCGCCGCACCCCCTCTAGCGGGCGCGGGCGAAGCGGTGCGGCGCC
GGCAGGAAGGAAATGGGCGGGGAGGGCCTTCGTGCGTCGCCGCGCCGCCGTCCCCTTCTCCATCTCCAGC
CTCGGGGCTGCCGCAGGGGGACGGCTGCCTTCGGGGGGGACGGGGCAGGGCGGGGTTCGGCTTCTGGCGT
GTGACCGGCGGCTCTAGAGCCTCTGCTAACCATGTTCATGCCTTCTTCTTTTTCCTACAGCTCCTGGGCA
ACGTGCTGGTTATTGTGCTGTCTCATCATTTTGGCAAAGAATTCATGGCCGACATCAAGACGGGCATCTT
CGCCAAGAACGTCCAGAAGCGACTCAACCGCGCGCAGGAAAAGGTCCTCCAAAAGCTGGGGAAAGCTGAT
GAGACAAAAGACGAACAGTTCGAAGAATATGTCCAGAACTTCAAACGGCAAGAAGCAGAGGGTACCAGAC
TTCAGCGAGAACTCCGAGGATATTTAGCAGCAATCAAAGGCATGCAGGAGGCCTCCATGAAGCTCACAGA
GTCGCTGCATGAAGTCTATGAGCCTGACTGGTATGGGCGGGAAGATGTGAAAATGGTTGGTGAGAAATGT
GATGTGCTGTGGGAAGACTTCCATCAAAAACTCGTGGATGGGTCCTTGCTAACACTGGATACCTACCTGG
GGCAATTTCCTGACATAAAGAATCGCATCGCCAAGCGCAGCAGGAAGCTAGTGGACTATGACAGTGCCCG
CCACCATCTGGAAGCTCTGCAGAGCTCCAAGAGGAAGGATGAGAGTCGAATCTCTAAGGCAGAAGAAGAA
TTTCAGAAAGCACAGAAAGTGTTTGAAGAGTTTAACGTTGACTTACAAGAAGAGTTACCATCATTATGGT
CAAGACGAGTTGGATTTTATGTTAATACTTTCAAAAACGTCTCCAGCCTTGAAGCCAAGTTTCATAAGGA
AATTGCGGTGCTTTGCCACAAACTGTATGAAGTGATGACAAAACTGGGTGACCAGCACGCCGACAAGGCC
TTCACCATCCAAGGAGCGCCCAGTGATTCGGGTCCTCTCCGCGGACCGGTCGCCACCATGGTGAGCAAGG
GCGAGGAGGATAACATGGCCATCATCAAGGAGTTCATGCGCTTCAAGGTGCACATGGAGGGCTCCGTGAA
CGGCCACGAGTTCGAGATCGAGGGCGAGGGCGAGGGCCGCCCCTACGAGGGCACCCAGACCGCCAAGCTG
AAGGTGACCAAGGGTGGCCCCCTGCCCTTCGCCTGGGACATCCTGTCCCCTCAGTTCATGTACGGCTCCA
AGGCCTACGTGAAGCACCCCGCCGACATCCCCGACTACTTGAAGCTGTCCTTCCCCGAGGGCTTCAAGTG
GGAGCGCGTGATGAACTTCGAGGACGGCGGCGTGGTGACCGTGACCCAGGACTCCTCCCTGCAGGACGGC
GAGTTCATCTACAAGGTGAAGCTGCGCGGCACCAACTTCCCCTCCGACGGCCCCGTAATGCAGAAGAAGA
CCATGGGCTGGGAGGCCTCCTCCGAGCGGATGTACCCCGAGGACGGCGCCCTGAAGGGCGAGATCAAGCA
GAGGCTGAAGCTGAAGGACGGCGGCCACTACGACGCTGAGGTCAAGACCACCTACAAGGCCAAGAAGCCC
GTGCAGCTGCCCGGCGCCTACAACGTCAACATCAAGTTGGACATCACCTCCCACAACGAGGACTACACCA
TCGTGGAACAGTACGAACGCGCCGAGGGCCGCCACTCCACCGGCGGCATGGACGAGCTGTACAAGTAACT
CGAGGATATCGCGGCCGCACTCCTCAGGTGCAGGCTGCCTATCAGAAGGTGGTGGCTGGTGTGGCCAATG
CCCTGGCTCACAAATACCACTGAGATCTTTTTCCCTCTGCCAAAAATTATGGGGACATCATGAAGCCCCT
TGAGCATCTGACTTCTGGCTAATAAAGGAAATTTATTTTCATTGCAATAGTGTGTTGGAATTTTTTGTGT
CTCTCACTCGGAAGGACATATGGGAGGGCAAATCATTTAAAACATCAGAATGAGTATTTGGTTTAGAGTT
TGGCAACATATGCCATATGCTGGCTGCCATGAACAAAGGTGGCTATAAAGAGGTCATCAGTATATGAAAC
AGCCCCCTGCTGTCCATTCCTTATTCCATAGAAAAGCCTTGACTTGAGGTTAGATTTTTTTTATATTTTG
TTTTGTGTTATTTTTTTCTTTAACATCCCTAAAATTTTCCTTACATGTTTTACTAGCCAGATTTTTCCTC
CTCTCCTGACTACTCCCAGTCATAGCTGTCCCTCTTCTCTTATGAAGATCCCTCGACCTGCAGCCCAAGC
TTGGCGTAATCATGGTCATAGCTGTTTCCTGTGTGAAATTGTTATCCGCTCACAATTCCACACAACATAC
GAGCCGGAAGCATAAAGTGTAAAGCCTGGGGTGCCTAATGAGTGAGCTAACTCACATTAATTGCGTTGCG
CTCACTGCCCGCTTTCCAGTCGGGAAACCTGTCGTGCCAGCGGATCCGCATCTCAATTAGTCAGCAACCA
TAGTCCCGCCCCTAACTCCGCCCATCCCGCCCCTAACTCCGCCCAGTTCCGCCCATTCTCCGCCCCATGG
CTGACTAATTTTTTTTATTTATGCAGAGGCCGAGGCCGCCTCGGCCTCTGAGCTATTCCAGAAGTAGTGA
GGAGGCTTTTTTGGAGGCCTAGGCTTTTGCAAAAAGCTAACTTGTTTATTGCAGCTTATAATGGTTACAA
ATAAAGCAATAGCATCACAAATTTCACAAATAAAGCATTTTTTTCACTGCATTCTAGTTGTGGTTTGTCC
AAACTCATCAATGTATCTTATCATGTCTGGATCCGCTGCATTAATGAATCGGCCAACGCGCGGGGAGAGG
CGGTTTGCGTATTGGGCGCTCTTCCGCTTCCTCGCTCACTGACTCGCTGCGCTCGGTCGTTCGGCTGCGG
CGAGCGGTATCAGCTCACTCAAAGGCGGTAATACGGTTATCCACAGAATCAGGGGATAACGCAGGAAAGA
ACATGTGAGCAAAAGGCCAGCAAAAGGCCAGGAACCGTAAAAAGGCCGCGTTGCTGGCGTTTTTCCATAG
GCTCCGCCCCCCTGACGAGCATCACAAAAATCGACGCTCAAGTCAGAGGTGGCGAAACCCGACAGGACTA
TAAAGATACCAGGCGTTTCCCCCTGGAAGCTCCCTCGTGCGCTCTCCTGTTCCGACCCTGCCGCTTACCG
GATACCTGTCCGCCTTTCTCCCTTCGGGAAGCGTGGCGCTTTCTCAATGCTCACGCTGTAGGTATCTCAG
TTCGGTGTAGGTCGTTCGCTCCAAGCTGGGCTGTGTGCACGAACCCCCCGTTCAGCCCGACCGCTGCGCC
TTATCCGGTAACTATCGTCTTGAGTCCAACCCGGTAAGACACGACTTATCGCCACTGGCAGCAGCCACTG
GTAACAGGATTAGCAGAGCGAGGTATGTAGGCGGTGCTACAGAGTTCTTGAAGTGGTGGCCTAACTACGG
CTACACTAGAAGGACAGTATTTGGTATCTGCGCTCTGCTGAAGCCAGTTACCTTCGGAAAAAGAGTTGGT
AGCTCTTGATCCGGCAAACAAACCACCGCTGGTAGCGGTGGTTTTTTTGTTTGCAAGCAGCAGATTACGC
GCAGAAAAAAAGGATCTCAAGAAGATCCTTTGATCTTTTCTACGGGGTCTGACGCTCAGTGGAACGAAAA
CTCACGTTAAGGGATTTTGGTCATGAGATTATCAAAAAGGATCTTCACCTAGATCCTTTTAAATTAAAAA
TGAAGTTTTAAATCAATCTAAAGTATATATGAGTAAACTTGGTCTGACAGTTACCAATGCTTAATCAGTG
AGGCACCTATCTCAGCGATCTGTCTATTTCGTTCATCCATAGTTGCCTGACTCCCCGTCGTGTAGATAAC
TACGATACGGGAGGGCTTACCATCTGGCCCCAGTGCTGCAATGATACCGCGAGACCCACGCTCACCGGCT
CCAGATTTATCAGCAATAAACCAGCCAGCCGGAAGGGCCGAGCGCAGAAGTGGTCCTGCAACTTTATCCG
CCTCCATCCAGTCTATTAATTGTTGCCGGGAAGCTAGAGTAAGTAGTTCGCCAGTTAATAGTTTGCGCAA
CGTTGTTGCCATTGCTACAGGCATCGTGGTGTCACGCTCGTCGTTTGGTATGGCTTCATTCAGCTCCGGT
TCCCAACGATCAAGGCGAGTTACATGATCCCCCATGTTGTGCAAAAAAGCGGTTAGCTCCTTCGGTCCTC
CGATCGTTGTCAGAAGTAAGTTGGCCGCAGTGTTATCACTCATGGTTATGGCAGCACTGCATAATTCTCT
TACTGTCATGCCATCCGTAAGATGCTTTTCTGTGACTGGTGAGTACTCAACCAAGTCATTCTGAGAATAG
TGTATGCGGCGACCGAGTTGCTCTTGCCCGGCGTCAATACGGGATAATACCGCGCCACATAGCAGAACTT
TAAAAGTGCTCATCATTGGAAAACGTTCTTCGGGGCGAAAACTCTCAAGGATCTTACCGCTGTTGAGATC
CAGTTCGATGTAACCCACTCGTGCACCCAACTGATCTTCAGCATCTTTTACTTTCACCAGCGTTTCTGGG
TGAGCAAAAACAGGAAGGCAAAATGCCGCAAAAAAGGGAATAAGGGCGACACGGAAATGTTGAATACTCA
TACTCTTCCTTTTTCAATATTATTGAAGCATTTATCAGGGTTATTGTCTCATGAGCGGATACATATTTGA
ATGTATTTAGAAAAATAAACAAATAGGGGTTCCGCGCACATTTCCCCGAAAAGTGCCACCTG
