>Addgene plasmid #85130 | pCAG-AMPH1-BAR-mCherry | addgene partial sequence | sequence record 172528 | Addgene Partial NGS Result
GCCATTGCCTTTTATGGTAATCGTGCGAGAGGGCGCAGGGACTTCCTTTGTCCCAAATCTGTGCGGAGCC
GAAATCTGGGAGGCGCCGCCGCACCCCCTCTAGCGGGCGCGGGGCGAAGCGGTGCGGCGCCGGCAGGAAG
GAAATGGGCGGGGAGGGCCTTCGTGCGTCGCCGCGCCGCCGTCCCCTTCTCCCTCTCCAGCCTCGGGGCT
GTCCGCGGGGGGACGGCTGCCTTCGGGGGGGACGGGGCAGGGCGGGGTTCGGCTTCTGGCGTGTGACCGG
CGGCTCTAGAGCCTCTGCTAACCATGTTCATGCCTTCTTCTTTTTCCTACAGCTCCTGGGCAACGTGCTG
GTTATTGTGCTGTCTCATCATTTTGGCAAAGAATTCATGGCCGACATCAAGACGGGCATCTTCGCCAAGA
ACGTCCAGAAGCGACTCAACCGCGCGCAGGAAAAGGTCCTCCAAAAGCTGGGGAAAGCTGATGAGACAAA
AGACGAACAGTTCGAAGAATATGTCCAGAACTTCAAACGGCAAGAAGCAGAGGGTACCAGACTTCAGCGA
GAACTCCGAGGATATTTAGCAGCAATCAAAGGCATGCAGGAGGCCTCCATGAAGCTCACAGAGTCGCTGC
ATGAAGTCTATGAGCCTGACTGGTATGGGCGGGAAGATGTGAAAATGGTTGGTGAGAAATGTGATGTGCT
GTGGGAAGACTTCCATCAAAAACTCGTGGATGGGTCCTTGCTAACACTGGATACCTACCTGGGGCAATTT
CCTGACATAAAGAATCGCATCGCCAAGCGCAGCAGGAAGCTAGTGGACTATGACAGTGCCCGCCACCATC
TGGAAGCTCTGCAGAGCTCCAAGAGGAAGGATGAGAGTCGAATCTCTAAGGCAGAAGAAGAATTTCAGAA
AGCACAGAAAGTGTTTGAAGAGTTTAACGTTGACTTACAAGAAGAGTTACCATCATTATGGTCAAGACGA
GTTGGATTTTATGTTAATACTTTCAAAAACGTCTCCAGCCTTGAAGCCAAGTTTCATAAGGAAATTGCGG
TGCTTTGCCACAAACTGTATGAAGTGATGACAAAACTGGGTGACCAGCACGCCGACAAGGCCTTCACCAT
CCAAGGAGCGCCCAGTGATTCGGGTCCTCTCCGCGGACCGGTCGCCACCATGGTGAGCAAGGGCGAGGAG
GATAACATGGCCATCATCAAGGAGTTCATGCGCTTCAAGGTGCACATGGAGGGCTCCGTGAACGGCCACG
AGTTCGAGATCGAGGGCGAGGGCGAGGGCCGCCCCTACGAGGGCACCCAGACCGCCAAGCTGAAGGTGAC
CAAGGGTGGCCCCCTGCCCTTCGCCTGGGACATCCTGTCCCCTCAGTTCATGTACGGCTCCAAGGCCTAC
GTGAAGCACCCCGCCGACATCCCCGACTACTTGAAGCTGTCCTTCCCCGAGGGCTTCAAGTGGGAGCGCG
TGATGAACTTCGAGGACGGCGGCGTGGTGACCGTGACCCAGGACTCCTCCCTGCAGGACGGCGAGTTCAT
CTACAAGGTGAAGCTGCGCGGCACCAACTTCCCCTCCGACGGCCCCGTAATGCAGAAGAAGACCATGGGC
TGGGAGGCCTCCTCCGAGCGGATGTACCCCGAGGACGGCGCCCTGAAGGGCGAGATCAAGCAGAGGCTGA
AGCTGAAGGACGGCGGCCACTACGACGCTGAGGTCAAGACCACCTACAAGGCCAAGAAGCCCGTGCAGCT
GCCCGGCGCCTACAACGTCAACATCAAGTTGGACATCACCTCCCACAACGAGGACTACACCATCGTGGAA
CAGTACGAACGCGCCGAGGGCCGCCACTCCACCGGCGGCATGGACGAGCTGTACAAGTAACTCGAGGATA
TCGCGGCCGCACTCCTCAGGTGCAGGCTGCCTATCAGAAGGTGGTGGCTGGTGTGGCCAATGCCCTGGCT
CACAAATACCACTGAGATCTTTTTCCCTCTGCCAAAAATTATGGGGACATCATGAAGCCCCTTGAGCATC
TGACTTCTGGCTAATAAAGGAAATTTATTTTCATTGCAATAGTGTGTTGGAATTTTTTGTGTCTCTCACT
CGGAAGGACATATGGGAGGGCAAATCATTTAAAACATCAGAATGAGTATTTGGTTTAGAGTTTGGCAACA
TATGCCCATATGCTGGCTGCCATGAACAAAGGTTGGCTATAAAGAGGTCATCAGTATATGAAACAGCCCC
CTGCTGTCCATTCCTTATTCCATAGAAAAGCCTTGACTTGAGGTTAGATTTTTTTTATATTTTGTTTTGT
GTTATTTTTTTCTTTAACATCCCTAAAATTTTCCTTACATGTTTTACTAGCCAGATTTTTCCTCCTCTCC
TGACTACTCCCAGTCATAGCTGTCCCTCTTCTCTTATGGAGATCCCTCGACCTGCAGCCCAAGCTTGGCG
TAATCATGGTCATAGCTGTTTCCTGTGTGAAATTGTTATCCGCTCACAATTCCACACAACATACGAGCCG
GAAGCATAAAGTGTAAAGCCTGGGGTGCCTAATGAGTGAGCTAACTCACATTAATTGCGTTGCGCTCACT
GCCCGCTTTCCAGTCGGGAAACCTGTCGTGCCAGCGGATCCGCATCTCAATTAGTCAGCAACCATAGTCC
CGCCCCTAACTCCGCCCATCCCGCCCCTAACTCCGCCCAGTTCCGCCCATTCTCCGCCCCATGGCTGACT
AATTTTTTTTATTTATGCAGAGGCCGAGGCCGCCTCGGCCTCTGAGCTATTCCAGAAGTAGTGAGGAGGC
TTTTTTGGAGGCCTAGGCTTTTGCAAAAAGCTAACTTGTTTATTGCAGCTTATAATGGTTACAAATAAAG
CAATAGCATCACAAATTTCACAAATAAAGCATTTTTTTCACTGCATTCTAGTTGTGGTTTGTCCAAACTC
ATCAATGTATCTTATCATGTCTGGATCCGCTGCATTAATGAATCGGCCAACGCGCGGGGAGAGGCGGTTT
GCGTATTGGGCGCTCTTCCGCTTCCTCGCTCACTGACTCGCTGCGCTCGGTCGTTCGGCTGCGGCGAGCG
GTATCAGCTCACTCAAAGGCGGTAATACGGTTATCCACAGAATCAGGGGATAACGCAGGAAAGAACATGT
GAGCAAAAGGCCAGCAAAAGGCCAGGAACCGTAAAAAGGCCGCGTTGCTGGCGTTTTTCCATAGGCTCCG
CCCCCCTGACGAGCATCACAAAAATCGACGCTCAAGTCAGAGGTGGCGAAACCCGACAGGACTATAAAGA
TACCAGGCGTTTCCCCCTGGAAGCTCCCTCGTGCGCTCTCCTGTTCCGACCCTGCCGCTTACCGGATACC
TGTCCGCCTTTCTCCCTTCGGGAAGCGTGGCGCTTTCTCATAGCTCACGCTGTAGGTATCTCAGTTCGGT
GTAGGTCGTTCGCTCCAAGCTGGGCTGTGTGCACGAACCCCCCGTTCAGCCCGACCGCTGCGCCTTATCC
GGTAACTATCGTCTTGAGTCCAACCCGGTAAGACACGACTTATCGCCACTGGCAGCAGCCACTGGTAACA
GGATTAGCAGAGCGAGGTATGTAGGCGGTGCTACAGAGTTCTTGAAGTGGTGGCCTAACTACGGCTACAC
TAGAAGAACAGTATTTGGTATCTGCGCTCTGCTGAAGCCAGTTACCTTCGGAAAAAGAGTTGGTAGCTCT
TGATCCGGCAAACAAACCACCGCTGGTAGCGGTGGTTTTTTTGTTTGCAAGCAGCAGATTACGCGCAGAA
AAAAAGGATCTCAAGAAGATCCTTTGATCTTTTCTACGGGGTCTGACGCTCAGTGGAACGAAAACTCACG
TTAAGGGATTTTGGTCATGAGATTATCAAAAAGGATCTTCACCTAGATCCTTTTAAATTAAAAATGAAGT
TTTAAATCAATCTAAAGTATATATGAGTAAACTTGGTCTGACAGTTACCAATGCTTAATCAGTGAGGCAC
CTATCTCAGCGATCTGTCTATTTCGTTCATCCATAGTTGCCTGACTCCCCGTCGTGTAGATAACTACGAT
ACGGGAGGGCTTACCATCTGGCCCCAGTGCTGCAATGATACCGCGAGACCCACGCTCACCGGCTCCAGAT
TTATCAGCAATAAACCAGCCAGCCGGAAGGGCCGAGCGCAGAAGTGGTCCTGCAACTTTATCCGCCTCCA
TCCAGTCTATTAATTGTTGCCGGGAAGCTAGAGTAAGTAGTTCGCCAGTTAATAGTTTGCGCAACGTTGT
TGCCATTGCTACAGGCATCGTGGTGTCACGCTCGTCGTTTGGTATGGCTTCATTCAGCTCCGGTTCCCAA
CGATCAAGGCGAGTTACATGATCCCCCATGTTGTGCAAAAAAGCGGTTAGCTCCTTCGGTCCTCCGATCG
TTGTCAGAAGTAAGTTGGCCGCAGTGTTATCACTCATGGTTATGGCAGCACTGCATAATTCTCTTACTGT
CATGCCATCCGTAAGATGCTTTTCTGTGACTGGTGAGTACTCAACCAAGTCATTCTGAGAATAGTGTATG
CGGCGACCGAGTTGCTCTTGCCCGGCGTCAATACGGGATAATACCGCGCCACATAGCAGAACTTTAAAAG
TGCTCATCATTGGAAAACGTTCTTCGGGGCGAAAACTCTCAAGGATCTTACCGCTGTTGAGATCCAGTTC
GATGTAACCCACTCGTGCACCCAACTGATCTTCAGCATCTTTTACTTTCACCAGCGTTTCTGGGTGAGCA
AAAACAGGAAGGCAAAATGCCGCAAAAAAGGGAATAAGGGCGACACGGAAATGTTGAATACTCATACTCT
TCCTTTTTCAATATTATTGAAGCATTTATCAGGGTTATTGTCTCATGAGCGGATACATATTTGAATGTAT
TTAGAAAAATAAACAAATAGGGGTTCCGCGCACATTTCCCCGAAAAGTGCCACCTGGGTCGACATTGATT
ATTGACTAGTTATTAATAGTAATCAATTACGGGGTCATTAGTTCATAGCCCATATATGGAGTTCCGCGTT
ACATAACTTACGGTAAATGGCCCGCCTGGCTGACCGCCCAACGACCCCCGCCCATTGACGTCAATAATGA
CGTATGTTCCCATAGTAACGCCAATAGGGACTTTCCATTGACGTCAATGGGTGGAGTATTTACGGTAAAC
TGCCCACTTGGCAGTACATCAAGTGTATCATATGCCAAGTACGCCCCCTATTGACGTCAATGACGGTAAA
TGGCCCGCCTGGCATTATGCCCAGTACATGACCTTATGGGACTTTCCTACTTGGCAGTACATCTACGTAT
TAGTCATCGCTATTACCATGGTCGAGGTGAGCCCCACGTTCTGCTTCACTCTCCCCATCTCCCCCCCCTC
CCCACCCCCAATTTTGTATTTATTTATTTTTTAATTATTTTGTGCAGCGATGGGGG
